>Addgene plasmid #226822 | pISFba1reRNA | addgene full sequence | sequence record 461663 | Addgene NGS Result
ATCCTTGACAGCTAGCTCAGTCCTAGGTATAATACTAGTCTAAAACGCAAACGTAAGTATGTACCGAAGG
CTATTTTCGGGAATTTACGACTATGGAGTGTACAAGAACTTGTGAGTAGATATGATTTCGGTCAATCCAA
AGCATACACGATGAAATAGTAAGTAATGTTCGTGAGAACTTACATTATCTCGATGTGAGCATATTTAATC
ACATTTTGAGTGGCAGCTGATGGTCCATGTCTGTTAGGCCGGCATGGTCCCAGCCTCCTCGCTGGCGCCG
GCTGGGCAACATGCTTCGGCATGGCGAATGGGACTAACAAAGCCCGAAAGGAAGCTGAGTTGGCTGCTGC
CACCGCTGAGCAATAACTAGCATAACCCCTTGGGGCCTCTAAACGGGTCTTGAGGGGTTTTTTGCTGAAA
GGAGGAACTATATCCGTCGAGTTCATGTGCAGCTCCATAAGCAAAAGGGGATGATAAGTTTATCACCACC
GACTATTTGCAACAGTGCCGTTGATCGTGCTATGATCGACTGATGTCATCAGCGGTGGAGTGCAATGTCA
TGAGGGAAGCGGTGATCGCCGAAGTATCGACTCAACTATCAGAGGTAGTTGGCGTCATCGAGCGCCATCT
CGAACCGACGTTGCTGGCCGTACATTTGTACGGCTCCGCAGTGGATGGCGGCCTGAAGCCACACAGTGAT
ATTGATTTGCTGGTTACGGTGACCGTAAGGCTTGATGAAACAACGCGGCGAGCTTTGATCAACGACCTTT
TGGAAACTTCGGCTTCCCCTGGAGAGAGCGAGATTCTCCGCGCTGTAGAAGTCACCATTGTTGTGCACGA
CGACATCATTCCGTGGCGTTATCCAGCTAAGCGCGAACTGCAATTTGGAGAATGGCAGCGCAATGACATT
CTTGCAGGTATCTTCGAGCCAGCCACGATCGACATTGATCTGGCTATCTTGCTGACAAAAGCAAGAGAAC
ATAGCGTTGCCTTGGTAGGTCCAGCGGCGGAGGAACTCTTTGATCCGGTTCCTGAACAGGATCTATTTGA
GGCGCTAAATGAAACCTTAACGCTATGGAACTCGCCGCCCGACTGGGCTGGCGATGAGCGAAATGTAGTG
CTTACGTTGTCCCGCATTTGGTACAGCGCAGTAACCGGCAAAATCGCGCCGAAGGATGTCGCTGCCGACT
GGGCAATGGAGCGCCTGCCGGCCCAGTATCAGCCCGTCATACTTGAAGCTAGACAGGCTTATCTTGGACA
AGAAGAAGATCGCTTGGCCTCGCGCGCAGATCAGTTGGAAGAATTTGTCCACTACGTGAAAGGCGAGATC
ACCAAGGTAGTCGGCAAATAAGATGCCGCTCGCCAGTCGATTGGCTGAGCTCATAAGTTCCTATTCCGAA
GTTCCGCGAACGCGTAAAGGATCTAGGTGAAGATCCTTTTTGATAATCTCATGACCAAAATCCCTTAACG
TGAGTTTTCGTTCCACTGAGCGTCAGACCCCGTAGAAAAGATCAAAGGATCTTCTTGAGATCCTTTTTTT
CTGCGCGTAATCTGCTGCTTGCAAACAAAAAAACCACCGCTACCAGCGGTGGTTTGTTTGCCGGATCAAG
AGCTACCAACTCTTTTTCCGAAGGTAACTGGCTTCAGCAGAGCGCAGATACCAAATACTGTCCTTCTAGT
GTAGCCGTAGTTAGGCCACCACTTCAAGAACTCTGTAGCACCGCCTACATACCTCGCTCTGCTAATCCTG
TTACCAGTGGCTGCTGCCAGTGGCGATAAGTCGTGTCTTACCGGGTTGGACTCAAGACGATAGTTACCGG
ATAAGGCGCAGCGGTCGGGCTGAACGGGGGGTTCGTGCACACAGCCCAGCTTGGAGCGAACGACCTACAC
CGAACTGAGATACCTACAGCGTGAGCTATGAGAAAGCGCCACGCTTCCCGAAGGGAGGAAGGCGGACAGG
TATCCGGTAAGCGGCAGGGTCGGAACAGGAGAGCGCACGAGGGAGCTTCCAGGGGGAAACGCCTGGTATC
TTTATAGTCCTGTCGGGTTTCGCCACCTCTGACTTGAGCGTCGATTTTTGTGATGCTCGTCAGGGGGGCG
GAGCCTATGGAAAAACGCCAGCAACGCGGCCTTTTTACGGTTCCTGGCCTTTTGCTGGCCTTTTGCTCAC
ATGTTCTTTCCTGCGTTATCCCCTGATTCTGTGGATAACCGTATTACCGCCTTTGAGTGAGCTGATACCG
CTCGCCGCAGCCGAACGACCGAGCGCAGCGAGTCAGTGAGCGAGGAAGCGGAAGAGCGCCTGATGCGGTA
TTTTCTCCTTACGCATCTGTGCGGTATTTCACACCGCATATGCTGG
Features (pLannotate 1.2.2; 9 found; start..end, strand, type, name):
      5..39      +  promoter       J23119(SpeI) promoter: bacterial promoter (Registry of Standard Biological Parts BBa J23119) modified to end with an SpeI site
     89..161     +  ncRNA          RAGATH-18: Accession: RF03064 - RAGATH-18 RNA
    314..359     +  CDS            SET1 (fragment): solubility-enhancement tag derived from T7 phage gene 10B
    367..414     +  terminator     T7 terminator: transcription terminator for bacteriophage T7 RNA polymerase
    533..559     +  CDS            ApmR (fragment): aminoglycoside 3-N-acetyltransferase type IV ; aac(3)IV; confers resistance to apramycin (Paget and Davies, 1996)
    560..1351    +  CDS            SmR: aminoglycoside adenylyltransferase (Murphy, 1985); aadA; confers resistance to spectinomycin and streptomycin
   1385..1405    +  protein_bind   FRT (mutant) (fragment): FRT site with a mutation in the core sequence (Azam et al., 1997) FLP recombinase from the Saccharomyces cerevisiae 2μ plasmid
   1525..2113    +  rep_origin     ori: high-copy-number ColE1/pMB1/pBR322/pUC origin of replication
   2299..2352    -  misc_feature   bom (fragment): basis of mobility region from pBR322
