[The description below was written by a language model from this plasmid's Addgene catalogue record and pLannotate feature annotations shown in this document.]
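Description:
pISFba1reRNA is a small (about 2.4 kb) bacterial expression plasmid for producing the guide RNA of the ISFba1 system, a RAGATH RNA-associated DNA endonuclease from Firmicutes bacterium AM43-11BH that has been adapted as a genome editing tool in Escherichia coli. It is built on a high-copy pMB1/ColE1-type origin and is selected with spectinomycin through an aadA (SmR) aminoglycoside adenylyltransferase gene, which also confers streptomycin resistance. A fragment of the pBR322 bom region lies near the origin. Short annotated fragments of an apramycin resistance gene and a mutant FRT site flank the marker, and a short match to the SET1 tag lies upstream of the terminator. All three appear to be leftovers of earlier cloning or incidental matches rather than functional parts.

The payload is a compact RNA expression cassette. The strong constitutive synthetic promoter J23119 (the version ending in an SpeI site) drives a transcript containing a RAGATH-18 family noncoding RNA motif, the structured scaffold associated with this class of IS element-encoded, RNA-guided nucleases, and a T7 terminator lies downstream. The plasmid carries no nuclease gene, so it would need to be paired with a separate source of the ISFba1 endonuclease to direct DNA cleavage.

The record is inconsistent about the guide. The stated purpose describes a guide targeting the maeB site, whereas the insert is named a non-target guide RNA, and the guide sequence is listed as unknown. Whether this plasmid serves as a maeB-targeting construct or as a non-targeting control or cloning template therefore cannot be settled from the record.
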