Addgene plasmid #226822: pISFba1reRNA
Purpose: Expressing ISFba1 guide RNA targeting maeB site controled by PJ23119
Depositing lab: Sheng Yang. Depositing organization: CAS Center for Excellence in Molecular Plant Sciences ("CEMPS"). Publication: Implementation of RAGATH RNA-associated DNA Endonucleases as Genome Editing Tool in Escherichia coli. Zhou X, Yang S, Sun B, Dong F, Yin M, Jiang Y, Huang Z, Yang S. Biotechnol J. 2025 Mar;20(3):e70005. doi: 10.1002/biot.70005. PubMed 40111000.
Backbone
  Vector backbone: pMB1
  Vector type: Bacterial Expression
Growth in bacteria
  Bacterial resistance: Spectinomycin, 50 μg/mL
  Growth temperature: 37°C
  Growth strain: DH5alpha
  Copy number: High Copy
Gene/Insert
  Gene/Insert name: ISFba1 none target guide RNA
  gRNA/shRNA sequence: Unknown
  Species: Firmicutes bacterium AM43-11BH
  Cloning method: Gibson Cloning
Terms and licenses: Academic/Nonprofit Terms; Industry Terms: Not Available to Industry
How to cite: pISFba1reRNA was a gift from Sheng Yang (Addgene plasmid # 226822 ; http://n2t.net/addgene:226822 ; RRID:Addgene_226822)
